Addgene plasmid #210869: pSL4529 (pTnpA)
Purpose: Expresses GstTnpA from pLac promoter
Depositing lab: Samuel H. Sternberg. Depositing organization: Columbia University. Publication: Transposon-encoded nucleases use guide RNAs to promote their selfish spread. Meers C, Le HC, Pesari SR, Hoffmann FT, Walker MWG, Gezelle J, Tang S, Sternberg SH. Nature. 2023 Sep 27. doi: 10.1038/s41586-023-06597-1. PubMed 37758954.
Backbone
  Vector backbone: pETDuet-1
  Vector type: Bacterial Expression
Growth in bacteria
  Bacterial resistance: Ampicillin, 100 μg/mL
  Growth temperature: 37°C
  Growth strain: DH5alpha
  Copy number: High Copy
Gene/Insert
  Gene/Insert name: GstTnpA
Terms and licenses: Academic/Nonprofit Terms; Industry Terms: Not Available to Industry
How to cite: pSL4529 (pTnpA) was a gift from Samuel H. Sternberg (Addgene plasmid # 210869 ; http://n2t.net/addgene:210869 ; RRID:Addgene_210869)
