[The description below was written by a language model from this plasmid's Addgene catalogue record and pLannotate feature annotations shown in this document.]
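Description:
pSL4529 (pTnpA) is a 5.2 kb bacterial expression plasmid built on the pETDuet-1 backbone and designed to produce the transposase GstTnpA in E. coli from a lac promoter. It replicates from a ColE1/pMB1-type origin and retains the neighbouring pBR322-derived rop gene and bom (basis of mobility) region. The catalogue lists it as high copy, although Rop normally moderates copy number. Selection is by ampicillin, through a β-lactamase gene driven by its own promoter. An f1 phage origin is also present, along with short remnants of a tetracycline resistance gene, lacZα and a lacI promoter that are backbone leftovers rather than functional parts.

The expression cassette lies on the reverse strand. It consists of a CAP binding site, the E. coli lac promoter and a lac operator, followed by an unannotated stretch of roughly 470 bp that ends at a T7 terminator. This gap is where the GstTnpA coding sequence presumably sits, although the automated annotation did not identify it and shows no tags. No T7 promoter is annotated, so transcription appears to depend on host RNA polymerase rather than T7 polymerase. This means the plasmid should work in ordinary strains without a DE3 lysogen. A full-length lacI gene with its own promoter, oriented divergently from the cassette, supplies lac repressor. Expression should therefore be held down at the operator and relieved by IPTG or lactose.

The record does not spell out the species of origin or the experimental use. The associated publication concerns transposon-encoded, guide RNA-directed nucleases and their role in transposon spread, which suggests the plasmid serves as a transposase donor in bacterial transposition assays.
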