Features (pLannotate 1.2.2; 16 found; start..end, strand, type, name):
    670..734     +  CDS            TcR (fragment): tetracycline efflux protein; tet; confers resistance to tetracycline
    796..1176    -  CDS            YPB1_ECOLX: Protein predicted: Swiss-Prot protein existence level 4. From Escherichia coli.
   1193..1384    +  CDS            rop: Rop protein, which maintains plasmids at low copy number; rop
   1486..1625    +  misc_feature   bom: basis of mobility region from pBR322
   1811..2399    -  rep_origin     ori: high-copy-number ColE1/pMB1/pBR322/pUC origin of replication
   2480..2572    +  promoter       AmpR promoter: bla
   2573..3433    +  CDS            AmpR: β-lactamase; bla; confers resistance to ampicillin, carbenicillin, and related antibiotics
   3548..4003    -  rep_origin     f1 ori (sequence partly withheld): f1 bacteriophage origin of replication; arrow indicates direction of (+) strand synthesis
   4021..4040    -  promoter       lacI promoter (fragment): lacI
   4059..4096    -  CDS            lacZα (fragment): LacZα fragment of β-galactosidase; lacZ fragment
   4098..4145    -  terminator     T7 terminator: transcription terminator for bacteriophage T7 RNA polymerase
   4616..4632    -  protein_bind   lac operator: The lac repressor binds to the lac operator to inhibit transcription in E. coli. This inhibition can be relieved by adding lactose or isopropyl-β-D-thiogalactopyranoside (IPTG). lac repressor encoded by lacI
   4640..4670    -  promoter       lac promoter: promoter for the E. coli lac operon
   4685..4706    -  protein_bind   CAP binding site: CAP binding activates transcription in the presence of cAMP. E. coli catabolite activator protein
   4707..4784    +  promoter       lacI promoter: lacI
   4785..663     +  CDS            lacI (across the origin): lac repressor; lacI; The lac repressor binds to the lac operator to inhibit transcription in E. coli. This inhibition can be relieved by adding lactose or isopropyl-β-D-thiogalactopyranoside (IPTG).
>Addgene plasmid #210869 | pSL4529 (pTnpA) | addgene full sequence | sequence record 416615 | Addgene NGS Result
ACTAATGTTCCGGCGTTATTTCTTGATGTCTCTGACCAGACACCCATCAACAGTATTATTTTCTCCCATG
AAGACGGTACGCGACTGGGCGTGGAGCATCTGGTCGCATTGGGTCACCAGCAAATCGCGCTGTTAGCGGG
CCCATTAAGTTCTGTCTCGGCGCGTCTGCGTCTGGCTGGCTGGCATAAATATCTCACTCGCAATCAAATT
CAGCCGATAGCGGAACGGGAAGGCGACTGGAGTGCCATGTCCGGTTTTCAACAAACCATGCAAATGCTGA
ATGAGGGCATCGTTCCCACTGCGATGCTGGTTGCCAACGATCAGATGGCGCTGGGCGCAATGCGCGCCAT
TACCGAGTCCGGGCTGCGCGTTGGTGCGGACATCTCGGTAGTGGGATACGACGATACCGAAGACAGCTCA
TGTTATATCCCGCCGTTAACCACCATCAAACAGGATTTTCGCCTGCTGGGGCAAACCAGCGTGGACCGCT
TGCTGCAACTCTCTCAGGGCCAGGCGGTGAAGGGCAATCAGCTGTTGCCCGTCTCACTGGTGAAAAGAAA
AACCACCCTGGCGCCCAATACGCAAACCGCCTCTCCCCGCGCGTTGGCCGATTCATTAATGCAGCTGGCA
CGACAGGTTTCCCGACTGGAAAGCGGGCAGTGAGGGATCTCGACCGATGCCCTTGAGAGCCTTCAACCCA
GTCAGCTCCTTCCGGTGGGCGCGGGGCATGACTAGCATGATCGTGCTCCTGTCGTTGAGGACCCGGCTAG
GCTGGCGGGGTTGCCTTACTGGTTAGCAGAATGAATCACCGATACGCGAGCGAACGTGAAGCGACTGCTG
CTGCAAAACGTCTGCGACCTGAGCAACAACATGAATGGTCTTCGGTTTCCGTGTTTCGTAAAGTCTGGAA
ACGCGGAAGTCAGCGCCCTGCACCATTATGTTCCGGATCTGCATCGCAGGATGCTGCTGGCTACCCTGTG
GAACACCTACATCTGTATTAACGAAGCGCTGGCATTGACCCTGAGTGATTTTTCTCTGGTCCCGCCGCAT
CCATACCGCCAGTTGTTTACCCTCACAACGTTCCAGTAACCGGGCATGTTCATCATCAGTAACCCGTATC
GTGAGCATCCTCTCTCGTTTCATCGGTATCATTACCCCCATGAACAGAAATCCCCCTTACACGGAGGCAT
CAGTGACCAAACAGGAAAAAACCGCCCTTAACATGGCCCGCTTTATCAGAAGCCAGACATTAACGCTTCT
GGAGAAACTCAACGAGCTGGACGCGGATGAACAGGCAGACATCTGTGAATCGCTTCACGACCACGCTGAT
GAGCTTTACCGCAGCTGCCTCGCGCGTTTCGGTGATGACGGTGAAAACCTCTGACACATGCAGCTCCCGG
AGACGGTCACAGCTTGTCTGTAAGCGGATGCCGGGAGCAGACAAGCCCGTCAGGGCGCGTCAGCGGGTGT
TGGCGGGTGTCGGGGCGCAGCCATGACCCAGTCACGTAGCGATAGCGGAGTGTATACTGGCTTAACTATG
CGGCATCAGAGCAGATTGTACTGAGAGTGCACCATTGCGGTGTGAAATACCGCACAGATGCGTAAGGAGA
AAATACCGCATCAGGCGCTCTTCCGCTTCCTCGCTCACTGACTCGCTGCGCTCGGTCGTTCGGCTGCGGC
GAGCGGTATCAGCTCACTCAAAGGCGGTAATACGGTTATCCACAGAATCAGGGGATAACGCAGGAAAGAA
CATGTGAGCAAAAGGCCAGCAAAAGGCCAGGAACCGTAAAAAGGCCGCGTTGCTGGCGTTTTTCCATAGG
CTCCGCCCCCCTGACGAGCATCACAAAAATCGACGCTCAAGTCAGAGGTGGCGAAACCCGACAGGACTAT
AAAGATACCAGGCGTTTCCCCCTGGAAGCTCCCTCGTGCGCTCTCCTGTTCCGACCCTGCCGCTTACCGG
ATACCTGTCCGCCTTTCTCCCTTCGGGAAGCGTGGCGCTTTCTCATAGCTCACGCTGTAGGTATCTCAGT
TCGGTGTAGGTCGTTCGCTCCAAGCTGGGCTGTGTGCACGAACCCCCCGTTCAGCCCGACCGCTGCGCCT
TATCCGGTAACTATCGTCTTGAGTCCAACCCGGTAAGACACGACTTATCGCCACTGGCAGCAGCCACTGG
TAACAGGATTAGCAGAGCGAGGTATGTAGGCGGTGCTACAGAGTTCTTGAAGTGGTGGCCTAACTACGGC
TACACTAGAAGGACAGTATTTGGTATCTGCGCTCTGCTGAAGCCAGTTACCTTCGGAAAAAGAGTTGGTA
GCTCTTGATCCGGCAAACAAACCACCGCTGGTAGCGGTGGTTTTTTTGTTTGCAAGCAGCAGATTACGCG
CAGAAAAAAAGGATCTCAAGAAGATCCTTTGATCTTTTCTACGGGGTCTGACGCTCAGTGGAACGAAAAC
TCACGTTAAGGGATTTTGGTCATGACCTATTTGTTTATTTTTCTAAATACATTCAAATATGTATCCGCTC
ATGAGACAATAACCCTGATAAATGCTTCAATCATGATTGAAAAAGGAAGAGTATGAGTATTCAACATTTC
CGTGTCGCCCTTATTCCCTTTTTTGCGGCATTTTGCCTTCCTGTTTTTGCTCACCCAGAAACGCTGGTGA
AAGTAAAAGATGCTGAAGATCAGTTGGGTGCACGAGTGGGTTACATCGAACTGGATCTCAACAGCGGTAA
GATCCTTGAGAGTTTTCGCCCCGAAGAACGTTTTCCAATGATGAGCACTTTTAAAGTTCTGCTATGTGGC
GCGGTATTATCCCGTATTGACGCCGGGCAAGAGCAACTCGGTCGCCGCATACACTATTCTCAGAATGACT
TGGTTGAGTACTCACCAGTCACAGAAAAGCATCTTACGGATGGCATGACAGTAAGAGAATTATGCAGTGC
TGCCATAACCATGAGTGATAACACTGCGGCCAACTTACTTCTGACAACGATCGGAGGACCGAAGGAGCTA
ACCGCTTTTTTGCACAACATGGGGGATCATGTAACTCGCCTTGATCGTTGGGAACCGGAGCTGAATGAAG
CCATACCAAACGACGAGCGTGACACCACGATGCCTGTAGCAATGGCAACAACGTTGCGCAAACTATTAAC
TGGCGAACTACTTACTCTAGCTTCCCGGCAACAATTAATAGACTGGATGGAGGCGGATAAAGTTGCAGGA
CCACTTCTGCGCTCGGCCCTTCCGGCTGGCTGGTTTATTGCTGATAAATCTGGAGCCGGTGAGCGTGGGT
CTCGCGGTATCATTGCAGCACTGGGGCCAGATGGTAAGCCCTCCCGTATCGTAGTTATCTACACGACGGG
GAGTCAGGCAACTATGGATGAACGAAATAGACAGATCGCTGAGATAGGTGCCTCACTGATTAAGCATTGG
TAACTGTCAGACCAAGTTTACTCATATATACTTTAGATTGATTTAAAACTTCATTTTTAATTTAAAAGGA
TCTAGGTGAAGATCCTTTTTGATAATCTCATGCCATCGTGCCGCCAGAAATTGTAAACGTTAATATTTTG
TTAAAATTCGCGTTAAATTTTTGTTAAATCAGCTCATTTTTTAACCAATAGGCCGAAATCGGCAAAATCC
CTTATAAATCAAAAGAATAGACCGAGATAGGGT
[37 nt withheld, positions 3674-3710]
AAAGAACGTGGACTCCAACGTCAAAGG
[49 nt withheld, positions 3738-3786]
T
[91 nt withheld, positions 3788-3878]
G
[124 nt withheld, positions 3880-4003]
CCCATTCGCCAATCCGGTTGCGCCATTCGATGGTGTCCGGGCGCATCAGGCGCCATTCGCCATTCAGGCT
GCGCAACTGTTGGGAAGGGCGATGCAAAAAACCCCTCAAGACCCGTTTAGAGGCCCCAAGGGGTTATGCT
AGTTATTGCTCAGCGCAGGCAGCAAGCCTAGGTTATCATTTCATCCCCTGATTTTCGATGTATTTTTTGA
TGACCTCGATAGGCGCTCCTCCTGTTGTAAGCAGGCAAAATGAGCGGGACCAAAAGTACTCCTTCCACAA
TTTGCGCTTTACTTGAGGAAAATGCTTCTTAATAAGGCGACTTGAAGCAGACTTGTACGCATTAATGAAC
TTCGACAATTCCGAGTTGGGGTGAGCTTTGAATAAGATGTGAACATGGTCCATGTCATGATTCCACTCTA
CCAGGCTAATGTTGTAATTCTTACCTAAACGGACAAACATATCCTTCGCGTAATCCGAGATTGTGTCATC
AATCACCTGGCGACGATACTTGACAACTAATACCAAATGATAGTACAGAAGGAAGACGCTATGGTTGTTA
TTATCCAACTTCATTCGAAGTCTCCTTCGCTCGAAGTCGGCGCGCCGTGAAATTGTTATCCGCTCACAAT
TCCACACAACATACGAGCCGGAAGCATAAAGTGTAAAGCCTGGGGTGCCTAATGAGTGAGCTAACTCACA
TTAGACACCATCGAATGGCGCAAAACCTTTCGCGGTATGGCATGATAGCGCCCGGAAGAGAGTCAATTCA
GGGTGGTGAATGTGAAACCAGTAACGTTATACGATGTCGCAGAGTATGCCGGTGTCTCTTATCAGACCGT
TTCCCGCGTGGTGAACCAGGCCAGCCACGTTTCTGCGAAAACGCGGGAAAAAGTGGAAGCGGCGATGGCG
GAGCTGAATTACATTCCCAACCGCGTGGCACAACAACTGGCGGGCAAACAGTCGTTGCTGATTGGCGTTG
CCACCTCCAGTCTGGCCCTGCACGCGCCGTCGCAAATTGTCGCGGCGATTAAATCTCGCGCCGATCAACT
GGGTGCCAGCGTGGTGGTGTCGATGGTAGAACGAAGCGGCGTCGAAGCCTGTAAAGCGGCGGTGCACAAT
CTTCTCGCGCAACGCGTCAGTGGGCTGATCATTAACTATCCGCTGGATGACCAGGATGCCATTGCTGTGG
AAGCTGCCTGC
